Addgene plasmid #45338: pCN-MET3
Purpose: (Empty Backbone)
Depositing lab: Brendan Cormack. Depositing organization: Johns Hopkins University and School of Medicine. Publication: Expression plasmids for use in Candida glabrata. Zordan RE, Ren Y, Pan SJ, Rotondo G, De Las Penas A, Iluore J, Cormack BP. G3 (Bethesda). 2013 Oct 3;3(10):1675-86. doi: 10.1534/g3.113.006908. PubMed 23934995.
Backbone
  Vector backbone: pBM16.1
  Backbone size (bp): 6003
  Modifications to backbone: SacI/KpnI digest used to move MET3pr-MCS-HIS-Terminator fragment from pCU-MET3 into pBM16.1 backbone
  Vector type: C. glabrata
  Promoter: MET3
  Selectable markers: nourseothricin (NAT)
Growth in bacteria
  Bacterial resistance: Ampicillin, 100 μg/mL
  Growth temperature: 37°C
  Growth strain: DH10B
  Copy number: High Copy
Gene/Insert
  Cloning method: Restriction Enzyme
Terms and licenses: Academic/Nonprofit Terms; Industry Terms: Not Available to Industry
Depositor comments: Please note that Addgene's sequencing results found a single nucleotide insertion between bp# 427 and 428 when compared to the full plasmid sequence. According to the depositing laboratory, this insertion has no effect on the function of the plasmid.
How to cite: pCN-MET3 was a gift from Brendan Cormack (Addgene plasmid # 45338 ; http://n2t.net/addgene:45338 ; RRID:Addgene_45338)
