[The description below was written by a language model from this plasmid's Addgene catalogue record and pLannotate feature annotations shown in this document.]
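Description:
pCN-MET3 is a 6,003 bp empty expression backbone for the yeast Candida glabrata, built by moving a SacI/KpnI fragment carrying the MET3 promoter, a multiple cloning site and a HIS terminator from the related plasmid pCU-MET3 into the pBM16.1 backbone. In E. coli it behaves as a standard high-copy shuttle plasmid, with a ColE1/pUC-type origin and a β-lactamase gene under its own promoter for ampicillin selection. In yeast, selection is dominant rather than auxotrophic. A nourseothricin acetyltransferase (NAT) coding sequence sits between the S. cerevisiae TEF1 promoter and the CYC1 terminator, so drug resistance can be used in strains that lack nutritional markers.

The expression cassette itself is only partly visible in the automated annotation. The feature table picks up pBluescript- and pUC-type polylinker fragments, flanked by remnants of the cloning vector such as lacZα, the lac promoter and operator, a CAP binding site, and short lacI, rop and bom fragments. The MET3 promoter and the terminator described in the catalogue entry are not annotated. They presumably lie in the unannotated stretches around the polylinker. No yeast replication or centromere element is annotated either, and the record does not state how the plasmid is maintained in C. glabrata.

A gene of interest is inserted by restriction cloning into the polylinker, placing it under MET3 promoter control. MET3 promoters are generally repressed by methionine, which allows regulated expression. The depositor notes that a single-nucleotide insertion found on resequencing, relative to the reference sequence, has no functional effect.
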