Features (pLannotate 1.2.2; 16 found; start..end, strand, type, name):
    137..186     +  misc_feature   bom (fragment): basis of mobility region from pBR322
    188..585     +  promoter       TEF1 promoter: S. cerevisiae TEF1; promoter for EF-1α
    605..1169    +  CDS            NrsR (fragment): nourseothricin acetyltransferase; Streptomyces noursei nat1; confers resistance to nourseothricin
   1178..1425    +  terminator     CYC1 terminator: S. cerevisiae CYC1; transcription terminator for CYC1
   1431..1482    +  misc_feature   bom (fragment): basis of mobility region from pBR322
   1488..1645    -  CDS            lacZα (fragment): LacZα fragment of β-galactosidase; lacZ fragment
   2681..2749    +  misc_feature   MCS (fragment): pBluescript multiple cloning site
   3155..3171    +  misc_feature   MCS (fragment): pUC18/19 multiple cloning site
   3208..3224    -  protein_bind   lac operator: The lac repressor binds to the lac operator to inhibit transcription in E. coli. This inhibition can be relieved by adding lactose or isopropyl-β-D-thiogalactopyranoside (IPTG). lac repressor encoded by lacI
   3232..3262    -  promoter       lac promoter: promoter for the E. coli lac operon
   3277..3298    -  protein_bind   CAP binding site: CAP binding activates transcription in the presence of cAMP. E. coli catabolite activator protein
   3311..3403    -  CDS            lacI (fragment): lac repressor; lacI; The lac repressor binds to the lac operator to inhibit transcription in E. coli. This inhibition can be relieved by adding lactose or isopropyl-β-D-thiogalactopyranoside (IPTG).
   3586..4174    -  rep_origin     ori: high-copy-number ColE1/pMB1/pBR322/pUC origin of replication
   4345..5205    -  CDS            AmpR: β-lactamase; bla; confers resistance to ampicillin, carbenicillin, and related antibiotics
   5206..5310    -  promoter       AmpR promoter: bla
   6003..35      +  CDS            rop (fragment) (across the origin): Rop protein, which maintains plasmids at low copy number; rop
>Addgene plasmid #45338 | pCN-MET3 | depositor full sequence | sequence record 63485 | pCN-MET3 sequence 6003 bps
TCGCGCGTTTCGGTGATGACGGTGAAAACCTCTGACACATGCAGCTCCCGGAGACGGTCACAGCTTGTCT
GTAAGCGGATGCCGGGAGCAGACAAGCCCGTCAGGGCGCGTCAGCGGGTGTTGGCGGGTGTCGGGGCTGG
CTTAACTATGCGGCATCAGAGCAGATTGTACTGAGAGTGCACCATACCATAGCTTCAAAATGTTTCTACT
CCTTTTTTACTCTTCCAGATTTTCTCGGACTCCGCGCATCGCCGTACCACTTCAAAACACCCAAGCACAG
CATACTAAATTTCCCCTCTTTCTTCCTCTAGGGTGTCGTTAATTACCCGTACTAAAGGTTTGGAAAAGAA
AAAAGAGACCGCCTCGTTTCTTTTTCTTCGTCGAAAAAGGCAATAAAAATTTTTATCACGTTTCTTTTTC
TTGAAAATTTTTTTTTGATTTTTTTCTCTTTCGATGACCTCCCATTGATATTTAAGTTAATAAACGGTCT
TCAATTTCTCAAGTTTCAGTTTCATTTTTCTTGTTCTATTACAACTTTTTTTACTTCTTGCTCATTAGAA
AGAAAGCATAGCAATCTAATCTAAGTTTTGGATCTAAAATGGGCACCACTCTTGACGACACGGCTTACCG
ATACCGCACCAGTGTCCCGGGGGACGCCGAGGCCATCGAGGCACTGGATGGGTCCTTCACCACCGACACC
GTCTTCCGCGTCACCGCCACCGGGGACGGCTTCACCCTGCGGGAGGTGCCGGTGGACCCGCCCCTGACCA
AGGTGTTCCCCGACGACGAATCGGACGACGAATCGGACGACGGGGAGGACGGCGACCCTGACTCCCGGAC
GTTCGTCGCGTACGGGGACGACGGCGACCTGGCGGGCTTCGTGGTCGTCTCGTACTCCGGCTGGAACCGC
CGGCTGACCGTCGAGGACATCGAGGTCGCCCCGGAGCACCGGGGGCACGGGGTCGGGCGCGCGTTGATGG
GGCTCGCGACGGAGTTCGCCCGCGAGCTGGGCGCCGGGCACCTCTGGCTGGAGGTCACCAACGTCAACGC
ACCGGCGATCCACGCGTACCGGCGGATGGGGTTCACCCTCTGCGGCCTGGACACCGCCCTGTACGACGGC
ACCGCCTCGGACGGCGAGCAGGCGCTCTACATGAGCATGCCCTGCCCCTAAGTCGAGTCATGTAATTAGT
TATGTCACGCTTACATTCACGCCCTCCCCCCACATCCGCTCTAACCGAAAAGGAAGGAGTTAGACAACCT
GAAGTCTAGGTCCCTATTTATTTTTTTATAGTTATGTTAGTATTAAGAACGTTATTTATATTTCAAATTT
TTCTTTTTTTTCTGTACAGACGCGTGTACGCATGTAACATTATACTGAAAACCTTGCTTGAGAAGGTTTT
GGGACGCTCGAAGGCTTTAATTTGCGGCCGTATGCGGTGTGAAATACCGCACAGATGCGTAAGGAGAAAA
TACCGCATCAGGCGCCATTCGCCATTCAGGCTGCGCAACTGTTGGGAAGGGCGATCGGTGCGGGCCTCTT
CGCTATTACGCCAGCTGGCGAAAGGGGGATGTGCTGCAAGGCGATTAAGTTGGGTAACGCCAGGGTTTTC
CCAGTCACGACGTTGTAAAACGACGGCCAGTGAATTGAGAGCTCATACCAGTTACAATTAGTATTACAAT
GGTTTACCAAGTACAAATTATGTAATATGGTTATAATTGGCTTATATGTATGGAGGTAGGGAACTGCAGG
TTATTGTTCTGTTAAACTACCAGTAATGCAAGACGGCTAAGTCATATGACTGCCACTTTGTCAATCCTGA
AGAAAATGACAATAGAAAGTGATATAATACACGTGATATGCGTAGGATGGGACCCAAAGATAGCCACATC
ACATGATCTTCAAAAACCCCGTCAAAAAGGAATAAATCGAAGGAAAAAAAATGCCACGTGACTTTGATAG
TCAAAATCAGGTTATATTACTATACGATCCCCCACACATAACCTTTACCACACACCGCACGGGCTGGACT
TATCCTATTAGAAAGCGGTGCAGCCAGGGCCAAGAAAACGCGAACGACGCAGAAAAAACGTCAAGCAAAA
AAACTGTGGTGTTATTTAAAGCATACAATTTCCTGCCTCCCTTTAATGCTACGGGGGATCTAGCAAATGG
GAAAATATCACATGACTTTGGCTAGAAGGGGTGGGAAAACAGATATTTTAGTCACATTGTTTGATTTCAC
GTACTACACGATACACTACACTACACAATACACTGCAATACACTACACTGTATGGTTCCCTCCGGCCCTG
GATATGCTAGCGAAGGATCCCAAGCCCATCGAGGAAATCATTCAAGAGCATCTGCAGGTCTCAAATACAC
TAAGTCCAAACACAAACAGCACTGAGCTAATCCAAGACACCAATTGCATGCCTTCTCAATTAGAACAGTT
TATTACACAGCTTATAACTGTGCATCTTGCCATTCTTTTCGAGATAGCCATTTGCATTTGATTAACATGC
TTAGCTCGTTCTCAAGCCACAGTAAAATGGATTGCCTTTTGAGTTTCCATCGTTGTATAAATAGGCACTC
ATTCCTATAGCCTTGCTCTTTGGTCTTGTCTCTGTAATGGTAATAGCTGTAAGTCAGGATATAACACTCC
AGAAAAGAAACACCTAACAATCTAGAACTAGTGGATCCCCCGGGCTGCAGGAATTCGATATCAAGCTTAT
CGATACCGTCGACCTCGAGAACACAACCCACAGCTACCACCATCAACAATATTTATATATATAACGTACA
CATAGAAATCACACAAACAGAGTATTTATTCTTAACTACATGAACTACCATCAGACCGTCTGGGCCACTA
TATAATGTGCCATTCATAAACGTGATCACTTTACGTAGCAGGCAACCCCAGGTGAAAATTTTTCAGCGAG
CTGCCAGATTGTCAGGTGAAAAACTGAAAAAAACTTCTGGGCGATGAGCTTGTGGCGGGAAATTAAGTAT
ATAAAGCAGTTAGTTTCTTCTGCTTCTTGTGGTTCTGGGTATTCTTGTAATATTTGGAAGAATAGAAAAT
CAAGACTACTGCCTTTCTTTTCATATTATAGAGGAAGAAATACGCACGAACACGATATAGAGGTAAAGGT
ACCTTGCAGGCATGCAAGCTTGGCGTAATCATGGTCATAGCTGTTTCCTGTGTGAAATTGTTATCCGCTC
ACAATTCCACACAACATACGAGCCGGAAGCATAAAGTGTAAAGCCTGGGGTGCCTAATGAGTGAGCTAAC
TCACATTAATTGCGTTGCGCTCACTGCCCGCTTTCCAGTCGGGAAACCTGTCGTGCCAGCTGCATTAATG
AATCGGCCAACGCGCGGGGAGAGGCGGTTTGCGTATTGGGCGCTCTTCCGCTTCCTCGCTCACTGACTCG
CTGCGCTCGGTCGTTCGGCTGCGGCGAGCGGTATCAGCTCACTCAAAGGCGGTAATACGGTTATCCACAG
AATCAGGGGATAACGCAGGAAAGAACATGTGAGCAAAAGGCCAGCAAAAGGCCAGGAACCGTAAAAAGGC
CGCGTTGCTGGCGTTTTTCCATAGGCTCCGCCCCCCTGACGAGCATCACAAAAATCGACGCTCAAGTCAG
AGGTGGCGAAACCCGACAGGACTATAAAGATACCAGGCGTTTCCCCCTGGAAGCTCCCTCGTGCGCTCTC
CTGTTCCGACCCTGCCGCTTACCGGATACCTGTCCGCCTTTCTCCCTTCGGGAAGCGTGGCGCTTTCTCA
TAGCTCACGCTGTAGGTATCTCAGTTCGGTGTAGGTCGTTCGCTCCAAGCTGGGCTGTGTGCACGAACCC
CCCGTTCAGCCCGACCGCTGCGCCTTATCCGGTAACTATCGTCTTGAGTCCAACCCGGTAAGACACGACT
TATCGCCACTGGCAGCAGCCACTGGTAACAGGATTAGCAGAGCGAGGTATGTAGGCGGTGCTACAGAGTT
CTTGAAGTGGTGGCCTAACTACGGCTACACTAGAAGAACAGTATTTGGTATCTGCGCTCTGCTGAAGCCA
GTTACCTTCGGAAAAAGAGTTGGTAGCTCTTGATCCGGCAAACAAACCACCGCTGGTAGCGGTGGTTTTT
TTGTTTGCAAGCAGCAGATTACGCGCAGAAAAAAAGGATCTCAAGAAGATCCTTTGATCTTTTCTACGGG
GTCTGACGCTCAGTGGAACGAAAACTCACGTTAAGGGATTTTGGTCATGAGATTATCAAAAAGGATCTTC
ACCTAGATCCTTTTAAATTAAAAATGAAGTTTTAAATCAATCTAAAGTATATATGAGTAAACTTGGTCTG
ACAGTTACCAATGCTTAATCAGTGAGGCACCTATCTCAGCGATCTGTCTATTTCGTTCATCCATAGTTGC
CTGACTCCCCGTCGTGTAGATAACTACGATACGGGAGGGCTTACCATCTGGCCCCAGTGCTGCAATGATA
CCGCGAGACCCACGCTCACCGGCTCCAGATTTATCAGCAATAAACCAGCCAGCCGGAAGGGCCGAGCGCA
GAAGTGGTCCTGCAACTTTATCCGCCTCCATCCAGTCTATTAATTGTTGCCGGGAAGCTAGAGTAAGTAG
TTCGCCAGTTAATAGTTTGCGCAACGTTGTTGCCATTGCTACAGGCATCGTGGTGTCACGCTCGTCGTTT
GGTATGGCTTCATTCAGCTCCGGTTCCCAACGATCAAGGCGAGTTACATGATCCCCCATGTTGTGCAAAA
AAGCGGTTAGCTCCTTCGGTCCTCCGATCGTTGTCAGAAGTAAGTTGGCCGCAGTGTTATCACTCATGGT
TATGGCAGCACTGCATAATTCTCTTACTGTCATGCCATCCGTAAGATGCTTTTCTGTGACTGGTGAGTAC
TCAACCAAGTCATTCTGAGAATAGTGTATGCGGCGACCGAGTTGCTCTTGCCCGGCGTCAATACGGGATA
ATACCGCGCCACATAGCAGAACTTTAAAAGTGCTCATCATTGGAAAACGTTCTTCGGGGCGAAAACTCTC
AAGGATCTTACCGCTGTTGAGATCCAGTTCGATGTAACCCACTCGTGCACCCAACTGATCTTCAGCATCT
TTTACTTTCACCAGCGTTTCTGGGTGAGCAAAAACAGGAAGGCAAAATGCCGCAAAAAAGGGAATAAGGG
CGACACGGAAATGTTGAATACTCATACTCTTCCTTTTTCAATATTATTGAAGCATTTATCAGGGTTATTG
TCTCATGAGCGGATACATATTTGAATGTATTTAGAAAAATAAACAAATAGGGGTTCCGCGCACATTTCCC
CGAAAAGTGCCACCTGACGTCGGGATCTCTAATGATGCAATTTTTGTTTTGTACACTAAGATTCTATTTC
GGAACTCTTACCCATGTCATTATTTACTTTATTTTCATTATTGTAATTTTTTAAGCTTTTATTATGAATT
ATTTAAATACAATTCTTTTTGATCATGTGACAGACATCACTGAAAGATGTGCTCTGCGTTATTAGTCAGA
TTGAAATATACATTTTCATGTAGATATGATGTTCTTACTTTAAATGTTGTTCCATTTGCTAGCTTAAATA
GACGATATTATAAATTTAAGTATTCACTAAAAATCTGACCCATTAATGTTAGAATTAGTATTATTTTTTG
TGATATTACATTTTTATATTTTGGATTTCAACCAATGCTCTGCGATATGATTCAACAGAATAATATGTAC
AAGCTACTTTAATTCATATATACTAATAGATTCACAGATCCAGTACGACTGCAAGAATTTACGTTTTGTT
TGAAATGGTAGTAGCTACACTAAATTAACAATGATCGATTAATCCACATCCACAGTGTGTAATCATCCTA
ATGAAAACAAGAATAACTACAAAAATGAATATAAACTTTTTGCATGTTAGTCTGACGTCTAAGAAACCAT
TATTATCATGACATTAACCTATAAAAATAGGCGTATCACGAGGCCCTTTCGTC
