>Addgene plasmid #45338 | pCN-MET3 | addgene partial sequence | sequence record 66502 | pBluescriptSK
AGCTTATCGATACCGTCGACCTCGAGAACACAACCCACAGCTACCACCATCAACAATATTTATATATATA
ACGTACACATAGAAATCACACAAACAGAGTATTTATTCTTAACTACATGAACTACCATCAGACCGTCTGG
GCCACTATATAATGTGCCATTCATAAACGTGATCACTTTACGTAGCAGGCAACCCCAGGTGAAAATTTTT
CAGCGAGCTGCCAGATTGTCAGGTGAAAAACTGAAAAAAACTTCTGGGCGATGAGCTTGTGGCGGGAAAT
TAAGTATATAAAGCAGTTAGTTTCTTCTGCTTCTTGTGGTTCTGGGTATTCTTGTAATATTTGGAAGAAT
AGAAAATCAAGACTACTGCCTTTCTTTTCATATTATAGAGGAAGAAATACGCACGAACACGATATAGAGG
TAAAGGTACCTTGCAGGCATGCAAGCTTGGCGTAATCATGGTCATAGCTGTTTCCTGTGTGAAATTGTTA
TCCGCTCACAATTCCACACAACATACGAGCCGGAAGCATAAAGTGTAAAGCCTGGGGTGCCTAATGAGTG
AGCTAACTCACATTAATTGCGTTGCGCTCACTGCCCGCTTTCCAGTCGGGAAACCTGTCGTGCCAGCTGC
ATTAATGAATCGGCCAACGCGCGGGGAGAGGCGGTTTGCGTATTGGGCGCTCTTCCGCTTCCTCGCTCAC
TGACTCGCTGCGCTCGGTCGTTCGGCTGCGGCGAGCGGTATCAGCTCACTCAAAGGCGGTAATACGGTTA
TCCACAGAATCAGGGGATAACGCAGGAAAGAACATGTGAGCAAAAGGCCAGCAAAAGGCCAGGAACCGTA
AAAAGGCCGCGTTGCTGGCGTTTTTCCATAGGCTCCGCCCCCC
