>Addgene plasmid #45338 | pCN-MET3 | addgene partial sequence | sequence record 67436 | CYC1 5'-GCGTGAATGTAAGCGTGAC-3'
GGGCAGGGCATGCTCATGTAGAGCGCCTGCTCGCCGTCCGAGGCGGTGCCGTCGTACAGGGCGGTGTCCA
GGCCGCAGAGGGTGAACCCCATCCGCCGGTACGCGTGGATCGCCGGTGCGTTGACGTTGGTGACCTCCAG
CCAGAGGTGCCCGGCGCCCAGCTCGCGGGCGAACTCCGTCGCGAGCCCCATCAACGCGCGCCCGACCCCG
TGCCCCCGGTGCTCCGGGGCGACCTCGATGTCCTCGACGGTCAGCCGGCGGTTCCAGCCGGAGTACGAGA
CGACCACGAAGCCCGCCAGGTCGCCGTCGTCCCCGTACGCGACGAACGTCCGGGAGTCAGGGTCGCCGTC
CTCCCCGTCGTCCGATTCGTCGTCCGATTCGTCGTCGGGGAACACCTTGGTCAGGGGCGGGTCCACCGGC
ACCTCCCGCAGGGTGAAGCCGTCCCCGGTGGCGGTGACGCGGAAGACGGTGTCGGTGGTGAAGGACCCAT
CCAGTGCCTCGATGGCCTCGGCGTCCCCCGGGACACTGGTGCGGTATCGGTAAGCCGTGTCGTCAAGAGT
GGTGCCCATTTTAGATCCAAAACTTAGATTAGATTGCTATGCTTTCTTTCTAATGAGCAAGAAGTAAAAA
AAGTTGTAATAGAACAAGAAAAATGAAACTGAAACTTGAGAAATTGAAGACCGTTTATTAACTTAAATAT
CAATGGGAGGTCATCGAAAGAGAAAAAAATCAAAAAAAAAATTTTCAAGAAAAAGAAACGTGATAAAAAT
TTTTATTGCCTTTTTCGACGAAGAAAAAGAAACGAGGCGGTCTCTTTTTTCTTTTCCAAACCTTTAGTAC
GGGTAAT
